Addgene plasmid #19226: pBS 14-3-3 zeta
Depositing lab: Cliff Tabin. Depositing organization: Harvard Medical School. Publication: Identification of unique molecular subdomains in the perichondrium and periosteum and their role in regulating gene expression in the underlying chondrocytes. Bandyopadhyay A, Kubilus JK, Crochiere ML, Linsenmayer TF, Tabin CJ. Dev Biol. 2008 Sep 1;321(1):162-74. doi: 10.1016/j.ydbio.2008.06.012. Epub 2008 Jun 16. PubMed 18602913.
Backbone
  Vector backbone: pBluescript
  Backbone manufacturer: Stratagene
  Backbone size w/o insert (bp): 3000
  Vector type: Bacterial Expression
Growth in bacteria
  Bacterial resistance: Ampicillin, 100 μg/mL
  Growth temperature: 37°C
  Growth strain: DH5alpha
  Copy number: High Copy
Gene/Insert
  Gene/Insert name: Tyr3/Trp5 monooxygenase (alt names: tyrosine 3/tryptophan 5 monooxygenase; 14-3-3 zeta)
  Species: G. gallus (chicken)
  GenBank ID: FG356228
  Entrez Gene: YWHAZ
  Cloning method: Restriction Enzyme; 5′ cloning site XhoI (unknown if destroyed); 3′ cloning site EcoRI (unknown if destroyed)
  Sequencing primers: 5′ T3; 3′ T7
Terms and licenses: Academic/Nonprofit Terms; Industry Terms: Not Available to Industry
Depositor comments: Probe 2_73
How to cite: pBS 14-3-3 zeta was a gift from Cliff Tabin (Addgene plasmid # 19226 ; http://n2t.net/addgene:19226 ; RRID:Addgene_19226)
