[The description below was written by a language model from this plasmid's Addgene catalogue record.]
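Description:
pBS 14-3-3 zeta is a pBluescript-based cloning plasmid (Stratagene backbone of about 3 kb) carrying a chicken (Gallus gallus) cDNA fragment from the YWHAZ gene. This gene encodes 14-3-3 zeta, also named tyrosine 3/tryptophan 5 monooxygenase activation protein. The plasmid is maintained at high copy number in standard E. coli cloning strains and is selected with ampicillin. The repository classifies it as a bacterial expression vector, but nothing in the record indicates that it is designed for protein production. The insert was cloned by restriction digestion between XhoI at the 5′ end and EcoRI at the 3′ end, and it is not recorded whether these sites survived cloning. The insert size is not stated, and no feature table is available to confirm the backbone elements or whether the fragment covers the full coding region.

The insert is sequenced with T3 and T7 primers. In pBluescript vectors these primers correspond to the opposing phage RNA polymerase promoters that flank the multiple cloning site. That arrangement allows in vitro transcription of either strand of the insert after linearisation, giving sense or antisense RNA. The depositor's comment labels the clone as a numbered probe. The associated study mapped molecular subdomains of the perichondrium and periosteum and examined how they regulate gene expression in the underlying chondrocytes. Together these points suggest the plasmid serves as a template for antisense riboprobes to detect YWHAZ transcripts by in situ hybridisation in chick skeletal tissue. The record does not state which polymerase yields the antisense strand.
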