>Addgene plasmid #19226 | pBS 14-3-3 zeta | addgene partial sequence | sequence record 25022 | T3 5'-GCAATTAACCCTCACTAAAGG-3'
GTGGGCTCCCGCGGTGGCGGCCGCTCTAGAACTAGTGGATCCCCCGGGCTGCAGGAATTCGGCACGAGGC
TTCTCTCTGTTGCCTATAAAAATGTTGTAGGAGCCCGTAGGTCATCTTGGAGAGTCGTCTCAAGTATCGA
ACAAAAGACGGAAGGCGCTGAGAAAAAACAGCAGATGGCTCGAGAATACAGAGAGAAAATTGAGACTGAG
CTAAGAGACATCTGCAATGATGTGCTGTCTCTGTTGGAAAAGTTCTTGATCCCCAATGCTTCGCAAGCAG
AAAGCAAAGTTTTCTATTTGAAAATGAAAGGTGACTATTACCGTTACTTGGCCGAGGTTGCTGCTGGAGA
TGACAAGAAAGGGATTGTGGAGCAATCACAACAGGCGTATCAAGAAGCTTTTGAAATCAGTAAAAAGGAG
ATGCAGCCAACACATCCGATCAGATTAGGTCTGGCTCTAAACTTCTCTGTGTTTTATTATGAGATTCTCA
ATTCCCCAGAGAAGGCCTGTTCCCTTGCAAAAACGGCTTTTGATGAAGCAATTGCTGAACTTGATACATT
AAGTGAAGAGTCATACAAAGACAGCACGCTAATAATGCAGTTACTGAGAGACAACTTGACATTGTGGACA
TCGGATACCCAAGGAGATGAAGCTGAAGCCNGGNAGGGGGGGGAACATTTACCCGCCTTCCCANTTCCGN
TCTGCNNCCTTCTGAAATTTACACAGTAAACCATTTGTCATCCATGCCTGTCCCACAAATAGTTTTTGTT
TACGANTTGACAGGTTTATGTTACTTCNATTGGATTCCANATTCCCANGTGGTTTGTTTATATNAGGGGA
NAA
